>Addgene plasmid #142534 | TFORF0102 | addgene full sequence | sequence record 385810 | Addgene NGS Result
TGTAGTCTTATGCAATACTCTTGTAGTCTTGCAACATGGTAACGATGAGTTAGCAACATGCCTTACAAGG
AGAGAAAAAGCACCGTGCATGCCGATTGGTGGAAGTAAGGTGGTACGATCGTGCCTTATTAGGAAGGCAA
CAGACGGGTCTGACATGGATTGGACGAACCACTGAATTGCCGCATTGCAGAGATATTGTATTTAAGTGCC
TAGCTCGATACATAAACGGGTCTCTCTGGTTAGACCAGATCTGAGCCTGGGAGCTCTCTGGCTAACTAGG
GAACCCACTGCTTAAGCCTCAATAAAGCTTGCCTTGAGTGCTTCAAGTAGTGTGTGCCCGTCTGTTGTGT
GACTCTGGTAACTAGAGATCCCTCAGACCCTTTTAGTCAGTGTGGAAAATCTCTAGCAGTGGCGCCCGAA
CAGGGACTTGAAAGCGAAAGGGAAACCAGAGGAGCTCTCTCGACGCAGGACTCGGCTTGCTGAAGCGCGC
ACGGCAAGAGGCGAGGGGCGGCGACTGGTGAGTACGCCAAAAATTTTGACTAGCGGAGGCTAGAAGGAGA
GAGATGGGTGCGAGAGCGTCAGTATTAAGCGGGGGAGAATTAGATCGCGATGGGAAAAAATTCGGTTAAG
GCCAGGGGGAAAGAAAAAATATAAATTAAAACATATAGTATGGGCAAGCAGGGAGCTAGAACGATTCGCA
GTTAATCCTGGCCTGTTAGAAACATCAGAAGGCTGTAGACAAATACTGGGACAGCTACAACCATCCCTTC
AGACAGGATCAGAAGAACTTAGATCATTATATAATACAGTAGCAACCCTCTATTGTGTGCATCAAAGGAT
AGAGATAAAAGACACCAAGGAAGCTTTAGACAAGATAGAGGAAGAGCAAAACAAAAGTAAGACCACCGCA
CAGCAAGCGGCCGCTGATCTTCAGACCTGGAGGAGGAGATATGAGGGACAATTGGAGAAGTGAATTATAT
AAATATAAAGTAGTAAAAATTGAACCATTAGGAGTAGCACCCACCAAGGCAAAGAGAAGAGTGGTGCAGA
GAGAAAAAAGAGCAGTGGGAATAGGAGCTTTGTTCCTTGGGTTCTTGGGAGCAGCAGGAAGCACTATGGG
CGCAGCGTCAATGACGCTGACGGTACAGGCCAGACAATTATTGTCTGGTATAGTGCAGCAGCAGAACAAT
TTGCTGAGGGCTATTGAGGCGCAACAGCATCTGTTGCAACTCACAGTCTGGGGCATCAAGCAGCTCCAGG
CAAGAATCCTGGCTGTGGAAAGATACCTAAAGGATCAACAGCTCCTGGGGATTTGGGGTTGCTCTGGAAA
ACTCATTTGCACCACTGCTGTGCCTTGGAATGCTAGTTGGAGTAATAAATCTCTGGAACAGATTTGGAAT
CACACGACCTGGATGGAGTGGGACAGAGAAATTAACAATTACACAAGCTTAATACACTCCTTAATTGAAG
AATCGCAAAACCAGCAAGAAAAGAATGAACAAGAATTATTGGAATTAGATAAATGGGCAAGTTTGTGGAA
TTGGTTTAACATAACAAATTGGCTGTGGTATATAAAATTATTCATAATGATAGTAGGAGGCTTGGTAGGT
TTAAGAATAGTTTTTGCTGTACTTTCTATAGTGAATAGAGTTAGGCAGGGATATTCACCATTATCGTTTC
AGACCCACCTCCCAACCCCGAGGGGACCCATGCATTGCATCTCAATTAGTCAGCAACCAGGTGTGGAAAG
TCCCCAGGCTCCCCAGCAGGCAGAAGTATGCAAAGCATGCGTCTCAATTAGTCAGCAACCATAGTCCCGC
CCCTAACTCCGCCCATCCCGCCCCTAACTCCGCCCAGTTCCGCCCATTCTCCGCCCCATGGCTGACTAAT
TTTTTTTATTTATGCAGAGGCCGAGGCCGCCTCGGCCTCTGAGCTATTCCAGAAGTAGTGAGGAGGCTTT
TTTGGAGGCCTAGGCTTTTGCAAAAAGCTTTCTAGAGGTACCACCGGAGCTTACCATGACCGAGTACAAG
CCCACGGTGCGCCTCGCCACCCGCGACGACGTCCCCAGGGCCGTACGCACCCTCGCCGCCGCGTTCGCCG
ACTACCCCGCCACGCGCCACACCGTCGATCCGGACCGCCACATCGAGCGGGTCACCGAGCTGCAAGAACT
CTTCCTCACGCGCGTCGGGCTCGACATCGGCAAGGTGTGGGTCGCGGACGACGGCGCCGCCGTGGCGGTC
TGGACCACGCCGGAGAGCGTCGAAGCGGGGGCGGTGTTCGCCGAGATCGGCCCGCGCATGGCCGAGTTGA
GCGGTTCCCGGCTGGCCGCGCAGCAACAGATGGAAGGCCTCCTGGCGCCGCACCGGCCCAAGGAGCCCGC
GTGGTTCCTGGCCACCGTCGGCGTCTCGCCCGACCACCAGGGCAAGGGTCTGGGCAGCGCCGTCGTGCTC
CCCGGAGTGGAGGCGGCCGAGCGCGCCGGGGTGCCCGCCTTCCTGGAGACCTCCGCGCCCCGCAACCTCC
CCTTCTACGAGCGGCTCGGCTTCACCGTCACCGCCGACGTCGAGGTGCCCGAAGGACCGCGCACCTGGTG
CATGACCCGCAAGCCCGGTGCCAGTTAACGAATTCTAGATCTTGAGACAAATGGCAGTATTCATCCACAA
TTTTAAAAGAAAAGGGGGGATTGGGGGGTACAGTGCAGGGGAAAGAATAGTAGACATAATAGCAACAGAC
ATACAAACTAAAGAATTACAAAAACAAATTACAAAAATTCAAAATTTTCGGGTTTATTACAGGGACAGCA
GAGATCCACTTTGGCGCCGGCTCGAGGCCTGCAGGTGCAAAGATGGATAAAGTTTTAAACAGAGAGGAAT
CTTTGCAGCTAATGGACCTTCTAGGTCTTGAAAGGAGTGGGAATTGGCTCCGGTGCCCGTCAGTGGGCAG
AGCGCACATCGCCCACAGTCCCCGAGAAGTTGGGGGGAGGGGTCGGCAATTGAACCGGTGCCTAGAGAAG
GTGGCGCGGGGTAAACTGGGAAAGTGATGTCGTGTACTGGCTCCGCCTTTTTCCCGAGGGTGGGGGAGAA
CCGTATATAAGTGCAGTAGTCGCCGTGAACGTTCTTTTTCGCAACGGGTTTGCCGCCAGAACACAGGTAA
GTGCCGTGTGTGGTTCCCGCGGGCCTGGCCTCTTTACGGGTTATGGCCCTTGCGTGCCTTGAATTACTTC
CACCTGGCTGCAGTACGTGATTCTTGATCCCGAGCTTCGGGTTGGAAGTGGGTGGGAGAGTTCGAGGCCT
TGCGCTTAAGGAGCCCCTTCGCCTCGTGCTTGAGTTGAGGCCTGGCCTGGGCGCTGGGGCCGCCGCGTGC
GAATCTGGTGGCACCTTCGCGCCTGTCTCGCTGCTTTCGATAAGTCTCTAGCCATTTAAAATTTTTGATG
ACCTGCTGCGACGCTTTTTTTCTGGCAAGATAGTCTTGTAAATGCGGGCCAAGATCTGCACACTGGTATT
TCGGTTTTTGGGGCCGCGGGCGGCGACGGGGCCCGTGCGTCCCAGCGCACATGTTCGGCGAGGCGGGGCC
TGCGAGCGCGGCCACCGAGAATCGGACGGGGGTAGTCTCAAGCTGGCCGGCCTGCTCTGGTGCCTGGCCT
CGCGCCGCCGTGTATCGCCCCGCCCTGGGCGGCAAGGCTGGCCCGGTCGGCACCAGTTGCGTGAGCGGAA
AGATGGCCGCTTCCCGGCCCTGCTGCAGGGAGCTCAAAATGGAGGACGCGGCGCTCGGGAGAGCGGGCGG
GTGAGTCACCCACACAAAGGAAAAGGGCCTTTCCGTCCTCAGCCGTCGCTTCATGTGACTCCACGGAGTA
CCGGGCGCCGTCCAGGCACCTCGATTAGTTCTCGAGCTTTTGGAGTACGTCGTCTTTAGGTTGGGGGGAG
GGGTTTTATGCGATGGAGTTTCCCCACACTGAGTGGGTGGAGACTGAAGTTAGGCCAGCTTGGCACTTGA
TGTAATTCTCCTTGGAATTTGCCCTTTTTGAGTTTGGATCTTGGTTCATTCTCAAGCCTCAGACAGTGGT
TCAAAGTTTTTTTCTTCCATTTCAGGTGTCGTGAGGCTAGCACCGCCACCATGCAGGCGCGCTACTCCGT
GTCCAGCCCCAACTCCCTGGGAGTGGTGCCCTACCTCGGCGGCGAGCAGAGCTACTACCGCGCGGCGGCC
GCGGCGGCCGGGGGCGGCTACACCGCCATGCCGGCCCCCATGAGCGTGTACTCGCACCCTGCGCACGCCG
AGCAGTACCCGGGCGGCATGGCCCGCGCCTACGGGCCCTACACGCCGCAGCCGCAGCCCAAGGACATGGT
GAAGCCGCCCTATAGCTACATCGCGCTCATCACCATGGCCATCCAGAACGCCCCGGACAAGAAGATCACC
CTGAACGGCATCTACCAGTTCATCATGGACCGCTTCCCCTTCTACCGGGACAACAAGCAGGGCTGGCAGA
ACAGCATCCGCCACAACCTCTCGCTCAACGAGTGCTTCGTCAAGGTGCCGCGCGACGACAAGAAGCCGGG
CAAGGGCAGCTACTGGACGCTGGACCCGGACTCCTACAACATGTTCGAGAACGGCAGCTTCCTGCGGCGG
CGGCGGCGCTTCAAGAAGAAGGACGCGGTGAAGGACAAGGAGGAGAAGGACAGGCTGCACCTCAAGGAGC
CGCCCCCGCCCGGCCGCCAGCCCCCGCCCGCGCCGCCGGAGCAGGCCGACGGCAACGCGCCCGGTCCGCA
GCCGCCGCCCGTGCGCATCCAGGACATCAAGACCGAGAACGGTACGTGCCCCTCGCCGCCCCAGCCCCTG
TCCCCGGCCGCCGCCCTGGGCAGCGGCAGCGCCGCCGCGGTGCCCAAGATCGAGAGCCCCGACAGCAGCA
GCAGCAGCCTGTCCAGCGGGAGCAGCCCCCCGGGCAGCCTGCCGTCGGCGCGGCCGCTCAGCCTGGACGG
TGCGGATTCCGCGCCGCCGCCGCCCGCGCCCTCCGCCCCGCCGCCGCACCATAGCCAGGGCTTCAGCGTG
GACAACATCATGACGTCGCTGCGGGGGTCGCCGCAGAGCGCGGCCGCGGAGCTCAGCTCCGGCCTTCTGG
CCTCGGCGGCCGCGTCCTCGCGCGCGGGGATCGCACCCCCGCTGGCGCTCGGCGCCTACTCGCCCGGCCA
GAGCTCCCTCTACAGCTCCCCCTGCAGCCAGACCTCCAGCGCGGGCAGCTCGGGCGGCGGCGGCGGCGGC
GCGGGGGCCGCGGGGGGCGCGGGCGGCGCCGGGACCTACCACTGCAACCTGCAAGCCATGAGCCTGTACG
CGGCCGGCGAGCGCGGGGGCCACTTGCAGGGCGCGCCCGGGGGCGCGGGCGGCTCGGCCGTGGACGACCC
CCTGCCCGACTACTCTCTGCCTCCGGTCACCAGCAGCAGCTCGTCGTCCCTGAGTCACGGCGGCGGCGGC
GGCGGCGGCGGGGGAGGCCAGGAGGCCGGCCACCACCCTGCGGCCCACCAAGGCCGCCTCACCTCGTGGT
ACCTGAACCAGGCGGGCGGAGACCTGGGCCACTTGGCGAGCGCGGCGGCGGCGGCGGCGGCCGCAGGCTA
CCCGGGCCAGCAGCAGAACTTCCACTCGGTGCGGGAGATGTTCGAGTCACAGAGGATCGGCTTGAACAAC
TCTCCAGTGAACGGGAATAGTAGCTGTCAAATGGCCTTCCCTTCCAGCCAGTCTCTGTACCGCACGTCCG
GAGCTTTCGTCTACGACTGTAGCAAGTTTTAGTAATGAACTAGTCCGTAACTTGAAAGTATTTCGATTTC
TTGGCTTTATATATCTTGTGGAAAGGACGAGTGTTATAATACCAGTAATTGGAAACGCGTTAAGTCGACA
ATCAACCTCTGGATTACAAAATTTGTGAAAGATTGACTGGTATTCTTAACTATGTTGCTCCTTTTACGCT
ATGTGGATACGCTGCTTTAATGCCTTTGTATCATGCTATTGCTTCCCGTATGGCTTTCATTTTCTCCTCC
TTGTATAAATCCTGGTTGCTGTCTCTTTATGAGGAGTTGTGGCCCGTTGTCAGGCAACGTGGCGTGGTGT
GCACTGTGTTTGCTGACGCAACCCCCACTGGTTGGGGCATTGCCACCACCTGTCAGCTCCTTTCCGGGAC
TTTCGCTTTCCCCCTCCCTATTGCCACGGCGGAACTCATCGCCGCCTGCCTTGCCCGCTGCTGGACAGGG
GCTCGGCTGTTGGGCACTGACAATTCCGTGGTGTTGTCGGGGAAATCATCGTCCTTTCCTTGGCTGCTCG
CCTGTGTTGCCACCTGGATTCTGCGCGGGACGTCCTTCTGCTACGTCCCTTCGGCCCTCAATCCAGCGGA
CCTTCCTTCCCGCGGCCTGCTGCCGGCTCTGCGGCCTCTTCCGCGTCTTCGCCTTCGCCCTCAGACGAGT
CGGATCTCCCTTTGGGCCGCCTCCCCGCGTCGACTTTAAGACCAATGACTTACAAGGCAGCTGTAGATCT
TAGCCACTTTTTAAAAGAAAAGGGGGGACTGGAAGGGCTAATTCACTCCCAACGAAGACAAGATCTGCTT
TTTGCTTGTACTGGGTCTCTCTGGTTAGACCAGATCTGAGCCTGGGAGCTCTCTGGCTAACTAGGGAACC
CACTGCTTAAGCCTCAATAAAGCTTGCCTTGAGTGCTTCAAGTAGTGTGTGCCCGTCTGTTGTGTGACTC
TGGTAACTAGAGATCCCTCAGACCCTTTTAGTCAGTGTGGAAAATCTCTAGCAGTACGTATAGTAGTTCA
TGTCATCTTATTATTCAGTATTTATAACTTGCAAAGAAATGAATATCAGAGAGTGAGAGGAACTTGTTTA
TTGCAGCTTATAATGGTTACAAATAAAGCAATAGCATCACAAATTTCACAAATAAAGCATTTTTTTCACT
GCATTCTAGTTGTGGTTTGTCCAAACTCATCAATGTATCTTATCATGTCTGGCTCTAGCTATCCCGCCCC
TAACTCCGCCCATCCCGCCCCTAACTCCGCCCAGTTCCGCCCATTCTCCGCCCCATGGCTGACTAATTTT
TTTTATTTATGCAGAGGCCGAGGCCGCCTCGGCCTCTGAGCTATTCCAGAAGTAGTGAGGAGGCTTTTTT
GGAGGCCTAGGGACGTACCCAATTCGCCCTATAGTGAGTCGTATTACGCGCGCTCACTGGCCGTCGTTTT
ACAACGTCGTGACTGGGAAAACCCTGGCGTTACCCAACTTAATCGCCTTGCAGCACATCCCCCTTTCGCC
AGCTGGCGTAATAGCGAAGAGGCCCGCACCGATCGCCCTTCCCAACAGTTGCGCAGCCTGAATGGCGAAT
GGG
[124 nt withheld, positions 7354-7477]
C
[91 nt withheld, positions 7479-7569]
A
[49 nt withheld, positions 7571-7619]
CCTTTGACGTTGGAGTCCACGTTCTTT
[37 nt withheld, positions 7647-7683]
ACCCTATCTCGGTCTATTCTTTTGATTTATAAGGGATTTTGCCGATTTCGGCCTATTGGTTAAAAAATGA
GCTGATTTAACAAAAATTTAACGCGAATTTTAACAAAATATTAACGCTTACAATTTAGGTGGCACTTTTC
GGGGAAATGTGCGCGGAACCCCTATTTGTTTATTTTTCTAAATACATTCAAATATGTATCCGCTCATGAG
ACAATAACCCTGATAAATGCTTCAATAATATTGAAAAAGGAAGAGTATGAGTATTCAACATTTCCGTGTC
GCCCTTATTCCCTTTTTTGCGGCATTTTGCCTTCCTGTTTTTGCTCACCCAGAAACGCTGGTGAAAGTAA
AAGATGCTGAAGATCAGTTGGGTGCACGAGTGGGTTACATCGAACTGGATCTCAACAGCGGTAAGATCCT
TGAGAGTTTTCGCCCCGAAGAACGTTTTCCAATGATGAGCACTTTTAAAGTTCTGCTATGTGGCGCGGTA
TTATCCCGTATTGACGCCGGGCAAGAGCAACTCGGTCGCCGCATACACTATTCTCAGAATGACTTGGTTG
AGTACTCACCAGTCACAGAAAAGCATCTTACGGATGGCATGACAGTAAGAGAATTATGCAGTGCTGCCAT
AACCATGAGTGATAACACTGCGGCCAACTTACTTCTGACAACGATCGGAGGACCGAAGGAGCTAACCGCT
TTTTTGCACAACATGGGGGATCATGTAACTCGCCTTGATCGTTGGGAACCGGAGCTGAATGAAGCCATAC
CAAACGACGAGCGTGACACCACGATGCCTGTAGCAATGGCAACAACGTTGCGCAAACTATTAACTGGCGA
ACTACTTACTCTAGCTTCCCGGCAACAATTAATAGACTGGATGGAGGCGGATAAAGTTGCAGGACCACTT
CTGCGCTCGGCCCTTCCGGCTGGCTGGTTTATTGCTGATAAATCTGGAGCCGGTGAGCGTGGGTCTCGCG
GTATCATTGCAGCACTGGGGCCAGATGGTAAGCCCTCCCGTATCGTAGTTATCTACACGACGGGGAGTCA
GGCAACTATGGATGAACGAAATAGACAGATCGCTGAGATAGGTGCCTCACTGATTAAGCATTGGTAACTG
TCAGACCAAGTTTACTCATATATACTTTAGATTGATTTAAAACTTCATTTTTAATTTAAAAGGATCTAGG
TGAAGATCCTTTTTGATAATCTCATGACCAAAATCCCTTAACGTGAGTTTTCGTTCCACTGAGCGTCAGA
CCCCGTAGAAAAGATCAAAGGATCTTCTTGAGATCCTTTTTTTCTGCGCGTAATCTGCTGCTTGCAAACA
AAAAAACCACCGCTACCAGCGGTGGTTTGTTTGCCGGATCAAGAGCTACCAACTCTTTTTCCGAAGGTAA
CTGGCTTCAGCAGAGCGCAGATACCAAATACTGTTCTTCTAGTGTAGCCGTAGTTAGGCCACCACTTCAA
GAACTCTGTAGCACCGCCTACATACCTCGCTCTGCTAATCCTGTTACCAGTGGCTGCTGCCAGTGGCGAT
AAGTCGTGTCTTACCGGGTTGGACTCAAGACGATAGTTACCGGATAAGGCGCAGCGGTCGGGCTGAACGG
GGGGTTCGTGCACACAGCCCAGCTTGGAGCGAACGACCTACACCGAACTGAGATACCTACAGCGTGAGCT
ATGAGAAAGCGCCACGCTTCCCGAAGGGAGAAAGGCGGACAGGTATCCGGTAAGCGGCAGGGTCGGAACA
GGAGAGCGCACGAGGGAGCTTCCAGGGGGAAACGCCTGGTATCTTTATAGTCCTGTCGGGTTTCGCCACC
TCTGACTTGAGCGTCGATTTTTGTGATGCTCGTCAGGGGGGCGGAGCCTATGGAAAAACGCCAGCAACGC
GGCCTTTTTACGGTTCCTGGCCTTTTGCTGGCCTTTTGCTCACATGTTCTTTCCTGCGTTATCCCCTGAT
TCTGTGGATAACCGTATTACCGCCTTTGAGTGAGCTGATACCGCTCGCCGCAGCCGAACGACCGAGCGCA
GCGAGTCAGTGAGCGAGGAAGCGGAAGAGCGCCCAATACGCAAACCGCCTCTCCCCGCGCGTTGGCCGAT
TCATTAATGCAGCTGGCACGACAGGTTTCCCGACTGGAAAGCGGGCAGTGAGCGCAACGCAATTAATGTG
AGTTAGCTCACTCATTAGGCACCCCAGGCTTTACACTTTATGCTTCCGGCTCGTATGTTGTGTGGAATTG
TGAGCGGATAACAATTTCACACAGGAAACAGCTATGACCATGATTACGCCAAGCGCGCAATTAACCCTCA
CTAAAGGGAACAAAAGCTGGAGCTGCAAGCTTAA
Features (pLannotate 1.2.2; 31 found; start..end, strand, type, name):
      1..227     +  promoter       RSV promoter: Rous sarcoma virus enhancer/promoter
    228..408     +  LTR            5' LTR (truncated): truncated 5' long terminal repeat (LTR) from HIV-1
    455..580     +  misc_feature   HIV-1 Ψ: packaging signal of human immunodeficiency virus type 1
    564..927     +  CDS            HIV-1 gag (fragment): gag protein from human immunodeficiency virus 1; gag
   1073..1306    +  misc_feature   RRE: The Rev response element (RRE) of HIV-1 allows for Rev-dependent mRNA export from the nucleus to the cytoplasm.
   1683..1709    +  CDS            Rev (fragment): human immunodeficiency virus 1 (HIV-1) Rev protein; rev; enhances nuclear export of unspliced and incompletely spliced viral mRNAs
   1716..1739    +  promoter       SV40 promoter (fragment): SV40 early promoter
   1740..1811    +  promoter       SV40 promoter (fragment): SV40 enhancer and early promoter
   1835..1970    +  rep_origin     SV40 ori: SV40 origin of replication
   2016..2612    +  CDS            PuroR (fragment): puromycin N-acetyltransferase; pac from Streptomyces; confers resistance to puromycin
   2661..2778    +  misc_feature   cPPT/CTS: central polypurine tract and central termination sequence of HIV-1
   2843..2909    +  CDS            small t antigen (fragment): SV40 (simian virus 40) small t antigen
   2916..4094    +  promoter       EF-1α promoter: strong constitutive promoter for human elongation factor EF-1α
   4111..5769    +  CDS            FOXC1: FOXC1_HUMAN - Also known as FKHL7, FREAC3. Experimental evidence at protein level: Swiss-Prot protein existence level 1. DNA-binding transcriptional factor that plays a role in a broad range of cellular and developmental processes such as eye, bones, cardiovascular, kidney and skin development (PubMed:11782474, PubMed:15299087, PubMed:15684392, PubMed:16492674, PubMed:27907090, PubMed:14506133, PubMed:14578375, PubMed:15277473, PubMed:16449236, PubMed:17210863, PubMed:19793056, PubMed:19279310, PubMed:25786029, PubMed:27804176). Acts either as a transcriptional activator or repressor (PubMed:1
   5785..5838    +  promoter       U6 promoter (fragment): RNA polymerase III promoter for human U6 snRNA
   5880..6468    +  misc_feature   WPRE: woodchuck hepatitis virus posttranscriptional regulatory element
   6519..6538    +  misc_feature   cPPT/CTS (fragment): central polypurine tract and central termination sequence of HIV-1
   6540..6773    +  LTR            3' LTR (ΔU3): self-inactivating 3' long terminal repeat (LTR) from HIV-1
   6851..6972    +  polyA_signal   SV40 poly(A) signal: SV40 polyadenylation signal
   7012..7147    +  rep_origin     SV40 ori: SV40 origin of replication
   7168..7186    -  promoter       T7 promoter: promoter for bacteriophage T7 RNA polymerase
   7194..7349    +  CDS            lacZα (fragment): LacZα fragment of β-galactosidase; lacZ fragment
   7354..7782    +  rep_origin     f1 ori (sequence partly withheld): f1 bacteriophage origin of replication; arrow indicates direction of (+) strand synthesis
   7835..7939    +  promoter       AmpR promoter: bla
   7940..8800    +  CDS            AmpR: β-lactamase; bla; confers resistance to ampicillin, carbenicillin, and related antibiotics
   8971..9559    +  rep_origin     ori: high-copy-number ColE1/pMB1/pBR322/pUC origin of replication
   9742..9834    +  CDS            lacI (fragment): lac repressor; lacI; The lac repressor binds to the lac operator to inhibit transcription in E. coli. This inhibition can be relieved by adding lactose or isopropyl-β-D-thiogalactopyranoside (IPTG).
   9847..9868    +  protein_bind   CAP binding site: CAP binding activates transcription in the presence of cAMP. E. coli catabolite activator protein
   9883..9913    +  promoter       lac promoter: promoter for the E. coli lac operon
   9921..9937    +  protein_bind   lac operator: The lac repressor binds to the lac operator to inhibit transcription in E. coli. This inhibition can be relieved by adding lactose or isopropyl-β-D-thiogalactopyranoside (IPTG). lac repressor encoded by lacI
   9982..10000   +  promoter       T3 promoter: promoter for bacteriophage T3 RNA polymerase
