[The description below was written by a language model from this plasmid's Addgene catalogue record and pLannotate feature annotations shown in this document.]
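Description:
TFORF0102 is a third-generation-style, self-inactivating lentiviral expression plasmid built on the pLX_TRC317 backbone and carrying the human transcription factor FOXC1 as its open reading frame. It belongs to a barcoded transcription factor ORF collection: each member pairs one ORF with a unique 24-bp barcode so that the factor delivered to a cell can be identified by sequencing in pooled overexpression screens, such as those for directed differentiation. In bacteria the plasmid replicates from a high-copy ColE1/pUC-type origin and is selected with ampicillin through the bla gene. An f1 origin and remnants of lac and T7/T3 cloning-vector sequence are also present in the backbone. The depositor notes that the plasmid can recombine, as is common for LTR-containing vectors.

The viral genome is transcribed in packaging cells from an RSV promoter fused to a truncated HIV-1 5' LTR, followed by the Ψ packaging signal, a gag fragment and the Rev response element, and it ends in a ΔU3 3' LTR that disables LTR promoter activity after integration. Inside this unit, an SV40 early promoter drives puromycin N-acetyltransferase for selecting transduced mammalian cells. A cPPT/CTS element, which aids nuclear import of the viral genome, lies downstream of it. The EF-1α promoter then directs constitutive expression of the FOXC1 coding sequence, which was made synthetically. A WPRE after the ORF enhances transcript stability and expression. The barcode is not annotated separately in the feature table. The short stretch between the ORF and the WPRE, which contains a small match to U6 promoter sequence, may hold it, though the record does not confirm this. An SV40 polyadenylation signal and a second SV40 origin sit outside the 3' LTR.
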