Addgene plasmid #142534: TFORF0102
Purpose: Lentiviral vector for overexpressing transcription factor ORFs with unique 24-bp barcodes. Barcodes facilitate identification of transcription factors in pooled screens.
Depositing lab: Feng Zhang. Depositing organization: Broad Institute. Publication: A transcription factor atlas of directed differentiation. Joung J, Ma S, Tay T, Geiger-Schuller KR, Kirchgatterer PC, Verdine VK, Guo B, Arias-Garcia MA, Allen WE, Singh A, Kuksenko O, Abudayyeh OO, Gootenberg JS, Fu Z, Macrae RK, Buenrostro JD, Regev A, Zhang F. Cell. 2023 Jan 5;186(1):209-229.e26. doi: 10.1016/j.cell.2022.11.026. PubMed 36608654.
Backbone
  Vector backbone: pLX_TRC317
  Backbone manufacturer: Broad Institute Genetic Perturbation Platform
  Backbone size w/o insert (bp): 8264
  Vector type: Mammalian Expression, Lentiviral
  Selectable markers: Puromycin
Growth in bacteria
  Bacterial resistance: Ampicillin, 100 μg/mL
  Growth temperature: 37°C
  Growth strain: NEB Stable
  Copy number: High Copy
Gene/Insert
  Gene/Insert name: FOXC1
  Species: H. sapiens (human)
  Insert size (bp): 1763
  Entrez Gene: FOXC1 (a.k.a. ARA, ASGD3, FKHL7, FREAC-3, FREAC3, IGDA, IHG1, IRID1, RIEG3)
  Promoter: EF1a
  Cloning method: Unknown
  Sequencing primers: 5′ GGGTGGAGACTGAAGTTAGGCCAG; 3′ CACATAGCGTAAAAGGAGCAACATAG
Terms and licenses: Academic/Nonprofit Terms; Industry Terms: Not Available to Industry
Depositor comments: NM_001453,ENST00000380874 . The transcription factor ORF portion of this plasmid was synthesized by Genewiz. Please test multiple small colonies in case of plasmid recombination. To make this collection available in a timely manner, a portion of this collection was not fully sequenced by Addgene. If an Addgene verified full plasmid sequence is not available, please contact us prior to placing an order to request the full sequence.
How to cite: TFORF0102 was a gift from Feng Zhang (Addgene plasmid # 142534 ; http://n2t.net/addgene:142534 ; RRID:Addgene_142534)
