>Addgene plasmid #142534 | TFORF0102 | depositor partial sequence | sequence record 279740 | Insert
ACCGCCACCATGCAGGCGCGCTACTCCGTGTCCAGCCCCAACTCCCTGGGAGTGGTGCCCTACCTCGGCG
GCGAGCAGAGCTACTACCGCGCGGCGGCCGCGGCGGCCGGGGGCGGCTACACCGCCATGCCGGCCCCCAT
GAGCGTGTACTCGCACCCTGCGCACGCCGAGCAGTACCCGGGCGGCATGGCCCGCGCCTACGGGCCCTAC
ACGCCGCAGCCGCAGCCCAAGGACATGGTGAAGCCGCCCTATAGCTACATCGCGCTCATCACCATGGCCA
TCCAGAACGCCCCGGACAAGAAGATCACCCTGAACGGCATCTACCAGTTCATCATGGACCGCTTCCCCTT
CTACCGGGACAACAAGCAGGGCTGGCAGAACAGCATCCGCCACAACCTCTCGCTCAACGAGTGCTTCGTC
AAGGTGCCGCGCGACGACAAGAAGCCGGGCAAGGGCAGCTACTGGACGCTGGACCCGGACTCCTACAACA
TGTTCGAGAACGGCAGCTTCCTGCGGCGGCGGCGGCGCTTCAAGAAGAAGGACGCGGTGAAGGACAAGGA
GGAGAAGGACAGGCTGCACCTCAAGGAGCCGCCCCCGCCCGGCCGCCAGCCCCCGCCCGCGCCGCCGGAG
CAGGCCGACGGCAACGCGCCCGGTCCGCAGCCGCCGCCCGTGCGCATCCAGGACATCAAGACCGAGAACG
GTACGTGCCCCTCGCCGCCCCAGCCCCTGTCCCCGGCCGCCGCCCTGGGCAGCGGCAGCGCCGCCGCGGT
GCCCAAGATCGAGAGCCCCGACAGCAGCAGCAGCAGCCTGTCCAGCGGGAGCAGCCCCCCGGGCAGCCTG
CCGTCGGCGCGGCCGCTCAGCCTGGACGGTGCGGATTCCGCGCCGCCGCCGCCCGCGCCCTCCGCCCCGC
CGCCGCACCATAGCCAGGGCTTCAGCGTGGACAACATCATGACGTCGCTGCGGGGGTCGCCGCAGAGCGC
GGCCGCGGAGCTCAGCTCCGGCCTTCTGGCCTCGGCGGCCGCGTCCTCGCGCGCGGGGATCGCACCCCCG
CTGGCGCTCGGCGCCTACTCGCCCGGCCAGAGCTCCCTCTACAGCTCCCCCTGCAGCCAGACCTCCAGCG
CGGGCAGCTCGGGCGGCGGCGGCGGCGGCGCGGGGGCCGCGGGGGGCGCGGGCGGCGCCGGGACCTACCA
CTGCAACCTGCAAGCCATGAGCCTGTACGCGGCCGGCGAGCGCGGGGGCCACTTGCAGGGCGCGCCCGGG
GGCGCGGGCGGCTCGGCCGTGGACGACCCCCTGCCCGACTACTCTCTGCCTCCGGTCACCAGCAGCAGCT
CGTCGTCCCTGAGTCACGGCGGCGGCGGCGGCGGCGGCGGGGGAGGCCAGGAGGCCGGCCACCACCCTGC
GGCCCACCAAGGCCGCCTCACCTCGTGGTACCTGAACCAGGCGGGCGGAGACCTGGGCCACTTGGCGAGC
GCGGCGGCGGCGGCGGCGGCCGCAGGCTACCCGGGCCAGCAGCAGAACTTCCACTCGGTGCGGGAGATGT
TCGAGTCACAGAGGATCGGCTTGAACAACTCTCCAGTGAACGGGAATAGTAGCTGTCAAATGGCCTTCCC
TTCCAGCCAGTCTCTGTACCGCACGTCCGGAGCTTTCGTCTACGACTGTAGCAAGTTTTAGTAATGAACT
AGTCCGTAACTTGAAAGTATTTCGATTTCTTGGCTTTATATATCTTGTGGAAAGGACGAGTGTTATAATA
CCAGTAATTGGAA
