>Addgene plasmid #142534 | TFORF0102 | depositor partial sequence | sequence record 279741 | Barcode
GTGTTATAATACCAGTAATTGGAA
